>Addgene plasmid #173564 | pICSL86977OD:PITG_23226 | addgene full sequence | sequence record 342802 | Addgene NGS Result
CGCCCGCGACACGACAAAGGCCGCTTGTAGCCTTCCATCCGTGACCTCAATGCGCTGCTTAACCAGCTCC
ACCAGGTCGGCGGTGGCCCATATGTCGTAAGGGCTTGGCTGCACCGGAATCAGCACGAAGTCGGCTGCCT
TGATCGCGGACACAGCCAAGTCCGCCGCCTGGGGCGCTCCGTCGATCACTACGAAGTCGCGCCGGCCGAT
GGCCTTCACGTCGCGGTCAATCGTCGGGCGGTCGATGCCGACAACGGTTAGCGGTTGATCTTCCCGCACG
GCCGCCCAATCGCGGGCACTGCCCTGGGGATCGGAATCGACTAACAGAACATCGGCCCCGGCGAGTTGCA
GGGCGCGGGCTAGATGGGTTGCGATGGTCGTCTTGCCTGACCCGCCTTTCTGGTTAAGTACAGCGATAAC
CTTCATGCGTTCCCCTTGCGTATTTGTTTATTTACTCATCGCATCATATACGCAGCGACCGCATGACGCA
AGCTGTTTTACTCAAATACACATCACCTTTTTAGACGGCGGCGCTCGGTTTCTTCAGCGGCCAAGCTGGC
CGGCCAGGCCGCCAGCTTGGCATCAGACAAACCGGCCAGGATTTCATGCAGCCGCACGGCTGACTCCCGA
GGGGAACCCTGTGGTTGGCATGCACATACAAATGGACGAACGGATAAACCTTTTCACGCCCTTTTAAATA
TCCGATTATTCTAATAAACGCTCTTTTCTCTTAGGTTTACCCGCCAATATATCCTGTCAAACACTGATAG
TTTAAACGGATCACTTCGTGTCCCTCGGTCACATGTGCATCCTCTAGTAGCGGTCCTGCTGAGCCTCGAC
ATGTTGTCGCAAAATTCGCCCTGGACCCGCCCAACGATTTGTCGTCACTGTCAAGGTTTGACCTGCACTT
CATTTGGGGCCCACATACACCAAAAAAATGCTGCATAATTCTCGGGGCAGCAAGTCGGTTACCCGGCCGC
CGTGCTGGACCGGGTTGAATGGTGCCCGTAACTTTCGGTAGAGCGGACGGCCAATACTCAACTTCAAGGA
ATCTCACCCATGCGCGCCGGCGGGGAACCGGAGTTCCCTTCAGTGAGCGTTATTAGTTCGCCGCTCGGTG
TGTCGTAGATACTAGCCCCTGGGGCACTTTTGAAATTTGAATAAGATTTATGTAATCAGTCTTTTAGGTT
TGACCGGTTCTGCCGCTTTTTTTAAAATTGGATTTGTAATAATAAAACGCAATTGTTTGTTATTGTGGCG
CTCTATCATAGATGTCGCTATAAACCTATTCAGCACAATATATTGTTTTCATTTTAATATTGTACATATA
AGTAGTAGGGTACAATCAGTAAATTGAACGGAGAATATTATTCATAAAAATACGATAGTAACGGGTGATA
TATTCATTAGAATGAACCGAAACCGGCGGTAAGGATCTGAGCTACACATGCTCAGGTTTTTTACAACGTG
CACAACAGAATTGAAAGCAAATATCATGCGATCATAGGCTTCTCGCATATCTCATTAAAGCAGGACAAGC
TCAGTCCCTGCATCCCACTCCCACAGTCCTCACCATCCTAGGAGTCCTGTGGCAAGAGTCAGACCTTCCT
GAAGAGTAGCAAGCGATGCAAGTCCTGCACACCACGTAGAACTTGATGTACCTAGACAACTGTGCCTCAG
TCTTGAACTGTCCAAGCTTCCTCAAAGTCTGAGGGTCACCCCTCTTAGAGTTGTACAACCTCTTGAACCA
CTCCCTCTCAGGGTTCTTAGGGTCACCAAGCACCTGGATAGACTTCATCTTCTCTGGTGCCACAGACAAC
TTGTGCTTTGAAGTAGACTTCTTCAAAGCAGCAGCAAGCTTCTTGTGCTTTGGCTTCAACAAGTAGTCCA
TAGCCCTCAAAGCAGTCATTGTATCGATAATTGTAAATGTAATTGTAATGTTGTTTGTTGTTTGTTGTTG
TTGGTAATTGTTGTAAAAATGAGCTCTTATACTCGAGCGTGTCCTCTCCAAATGAAATGAACTTCCTTAT
ATAGAGGAAGGGTCTTGCGAAGGATAGTGGGATTGTGCGTCATCCCTTACGTCAGTGGAGATGTCACATC
AATCCACTTGCTTTGTAGACGTGGTTGGAACCTCTTCTTTTTCCACGATGCTCCTCGTGGGTGGGGGTCC
ATCTTTGGGACCACTGTCGGCAGAGAGATCTTGAATGATAGCCTTTCCTTTATCGCAATGATGGCATTTG
TAGGAGCCACCTTCCTTTTCTACTGTCCTTTCGATGAAGTGACAGATAGCTGGGCAATGGAATCCGAGGA
GGTTTCCCGAAATTATCCTTTGTTGAAAAGTCTCAATAGCCCTTTGATCTTCTGAGACTGTATCTTTGAC
ATTTTTGGAGTAGACCAGAGTGTCGTGCTCCACCATGTTGACGAAGATTTTCTTCTTGTCATTGAGTCGT
AAAAGACTCTGTATGAACTGTTCGCCAGTCTTGACGGCGAGTTCTGTTAGATCCTCGATTTGAATCTTAG
ACTCCATGCATGGCCTTAGATTCAGTAGGAACTACCTTTTTAGAGACTCCAATCTCTATTACTTGCCTTG
GTTTATGAAGCAAGCCTTGAATCGTCCATACTGGAATAGTACTTCTGATCTTGAGAAATATGTCTTTCTC
TGTGTTCTTGATGCAATTAGTCCTGAATCTTTTGACTGCATCTTTAACCTTCTTGGGAAGGTATTTGATC
TCCTGGAGATTGTTACTCGGGTAGATCGTCTTGATGAGACTTGCTGCGTAGGCCTCTCTAACCATCTGTG
GGTCAGCATTCTTTCTGAAATTGAAGAGGCTAACCTTCTCATTATCAGTGGTGAACATAGTGTCGTCACC
TTCACCTTCGAACTTCCTTCCTAGATCGTAAAGATAGAGGAAATCGTCCATTGTAATCTCCGGGGCAAAG
GAGATCTCTTTTGGGGCTGGATCACTGCTGGGCCTTTTGGTTCCTAGCGTGAGCCAGTGGGCTTTTTGCT
TTGGTGGGCTTGTTAGGGCCTTAGCAAAGCTCTTGGGCTTGAGTTGAGCTTCTCCTTTGGGGATGAAGTT
CAACCTGTCTGTTTGCTGACTTGTTGTGTACGCGTCAGCTGCTGCTCTTGCCTCTGTAATAGTGGCAAAT
TTCTTGTGTGCAACTCCGGGAACGCCGTTTGTTGCCGCCTTTGTACAACCCCAGTCATCGTATATACCGG
CATGTGGACCGTTATACACAACGTAGTAGTTGATATGAGGGTGTTGAATACCCGATTCTGCTCTGAGAGG
AGCAACTGTGCTGTTAAGCTCAGATTTTTGTGGGATTGGAATTCCTCCAAGCTTGAATTCTTGCAGCGCT
CCAATTCAGCAAGCGTCGATCTAGTAACATAGATGACACCGCGCGCGATAATTTATCCTAGTTTGCGCGC
TATATTTTGTTTTCTATCGCGTATTAAATGTATAATTGCGGGACTCTAATCATAAAAACCCATCTCATAA
ATAACGTCATGCATTACATGTTAATTATTACATGCTTAACGTAATTCAACAGAAATTATATGATAATCAT
CGCAAGACCGGCAACAGGATTCAATCTTAAGAAACTTTATTGCCAAATGTTTGAACGATCTGCTTGACTC
TAGATCCAGAGTCCCGCTCAAATCTCAGTCACAGGAAGAACAGGTCTAGGAGGAACAGGAAGAGAGAAAT
CAAGCTGCCAGAATCCCACATCATGCCAATTTCCATGTTTGAAACCAGCAGCTCTAAGCATTCCCCTAGG
AGCATAACCAAGAGCCTCATGCATCCTCACAGAAGGATCATTAGGAAGTCCAATCACAGCAACCACAGAC
TTGAAACCCTGAGCCTCCAAAGACTTCAAAAGATGAGTGTAAAGAGTAGATCCAAGACCAGTTCTTTGAT
GCCTAGGAGACACGTAAACAGTAGACTCAGCAGTCCAATCGTAAGCATTCCTAGCCTTCCAAGGACCAGC
ATAAGCAATACCAGCCACTTCACCATCCACTTCAGCAACAAGCCAAGGATACCTCTCTCTAAGCCTCACA
AGATCATCAGTCCACTCTTGTGGTTCTTGAGGCTCAGTCCTGAAATTCACAGTAGAAGTCTCAATGTAAT
GATTCACAATAGTGCACACAGCAGGCATATCAGCCTCAGTAGCCCTTCTAATATCAGCAGGCCTTCTTTC
AGGAGACATGCGAAACGATCCAGATCCGGTGCAGATTATTTGGATTGAGAGTGAATATGAGACTCTAATT
GGATACCGAGGGGAATTTATGGAACGTCAGTGGAGCATTTTGACAAGAAATATTTGCTAGCTGATAGTGA
CCTTAGGCGACTTTTGAACGCGCAATAATGGTTTCTGACGTATGTGCTTAGCTCATTAAACTCCAGAAAC
CCGCGGCTGAGTGGCTCCTTCAACGTTGCGGTTCTGTCAGTTCCAAACGTAAAACGGCTTGTCCCGCGTC
ATCGGCGGGGGTCATAACGTGACTCCCTTAATTCTCCGCTCCGGATCCGAATTCGGCACAGAGTGTTCAA
CCCCAGTACATTAAAAACGTCCGCAATGTGTTATTAAGTTGTCTAAGCGTCAATTTGTTTACACCACAAT
ATATCCTGCCACCAGCCAGCCAACAGCTCCCCGACCGGCAGCTCGGCACAAAATCACCACTCGATACAGG
CAGCCCATCAACCATGACTACTGTCCGGTCCAACAGATCCGAGCAGGAACCGTAAAAAGGCCGCGTTGCT
GGCGTTTTTCCATAGGCTCCGCCCCCCTGACGAGCATCACAAAAATCGACGCTCAAGTCAGAGGTGGCGA
AACCCGACAGGACTATAAAGATACCAGGCGTTTCCCCCTGGAAGCTCCCTCGTGCGCTCTCCTGTTCCGA
CCCTGCCGCTTACCGGATACCTGTCCGCCTTTCTCCCTTCGGGAAGCGTGGCGCTTTCTCATAGCTCACG
CTGTAGGTATCTCAGTTCGGTGTAGGTCGTTCGCTCCAAGCTGGGCTGTGTGCACGAACCCCCCGTTCAG
CCCGACCGCTGCGCCTTATCCGGTAACTATCGTCTTGAGTCCAACCCGGTAAGACACGACTTATCGCCAC
TGGCAGCAGCCACTGGTAACAGGATTAGCAGAGCGAGGTATGTAGGCGGTGCTACAGAGTTCTTGAAGTG
GTGGCCTAACTACGGCTACACTAGAAGAACAGTATTTGGTATCTGCGCTCTGCTGAAGCCAGTTACCTTC
GGAAAAAGAGTTGGTAGCTCTTGATCCGGCAAACAAACCACCGCTGGTAGCGGTGGTTTTTTTGTTTGCA
AGCAGCAGATTACGCGCAGAAAAAAAGGATCTCAAGAAGATCCTTTGATCTTTTCTACGGGGTCTGACGC
TCAGTGGAACGAAAACTCACGTTAAGGGATTTTGGTCATGAGATTATCAAAAAGGATCTTCACCTAGATC
CTTTTAAATTAAAAATGAAGTTTTAAATCAATCTAAAGTATATATGAGTAAACTTGGTCTGACAGCTAAA
ACAATTCATCCAGTAAAATATAATATTTTATTTTCTCCCAATCAGGCTTGATCCCCAGTAAGTCAAAAAA
TAGCTCGACATACTGTTCTTCCCCGATATCCTCCCTGAGCGACCGGACGCAGAAGGCAATGTCATACCAC
TTGTCCGCCCTGCCGCTTCTCCCAAGATCAATAAAGCCACTTACTTTGCCATCTTTCACAAAGATGTTGC
TGTCTCCCAGGTCGCCGTGGGAAAAGACAAGTTCCTCTTCGGGCTTTTCCGTCTTTAAAAAATCATACAG
CTCGCGCGGATCTTTAAATGGAGTGTCCTCTTCCCAGTTTTCGCAATCCACATCGGCCAGATCGTTATTC
AGTAAGTAATCCAATTCGGCTAAGCGGCTGTCTAAGCTATTCGTATAGGGACAATCCGATATGTCGATGG
AGTGAAAGAGCCTGATGCACTCCGCATACAGCTCGATAATCTTTTCAGGGCTTTGTTCATCTTCATACTC
TTCCGAGCAAAGGACGCCATCGGCCTCACTCATGAGCAGATTGCTCCAGCCATCATGCCGTTCAAAGTGC
AGGACCTTTGGAACAGGCAGCTTTCCTTCCAGCCATAGCATCATGTCCTTTTCCCGTTCCACATCATAGG
TGGTCCCTTTATACCGGCTGTCCGTCATTTTTAAATATAGGTTTTCATTTTCTCCCACCAGCTTATATAC
CTTAGCAGGAGACATTCCTTCCGTATCTTTTACGCAGCGGTATTTTTCGATCAGTTTTTTCAATTCCGGT
GATATTCTCATTTTAGCCATACTCTTCCTTTTTCAATATTATTGAAGCATTTATCAGGGTTATTGTCTCA
TGAGCGGATACATATTTGAATGTATTTAGAAAAATAAACAAATAGGGGTTCCGCGCACTCGGAGCCTTGA
TGTGGGCGCTTTTTGCAGCTGTTCGGCTGTGCGCTGGCCAGACAGTTATGCACAGGCCAGGCGGGTTTTA
AGAGTTTTAATAAGTTTTAAAGAGTTTTAGGCGGAAAAATCGCCTTTTTTCTCTTTTATATCAGTCACTT
ACATGTGTGACCGGTTCCCAATGTACGGCTTTGGGTTCCCAATGTACGGGTTCCGGTTCCCAATGTACGG
CTTTGGGTTCCCAATGTACGTGCTATCCACAGGAAAGAAGCTTTTTCGACCTTTTTCCCCTGCTAGGGCA
ATTTGCCCTAGCATCTGCTCCGTACATTAGGAACCGGCGGATGCTTCGCCCTCGATCAGGTTGCGGTAGC
GCATGACTAGGATCGGGCCAGCCTGCCCCGCCTCCTCCTTCAAATCGTACTCCGGCAGGTCATTTGACCC
GATCAGCTTGCGCACGGTGAAACAGAACTTCTTGAACTCTCCGGCGCTGCCACTGCGTTCGTAGATCGTC
TTGAACAACCATCTGGCTTCTGCCTTGCCTGCGGCGCGGCGTGCCAGGCGGTAGAGAAAACGGCCGATGC
CGGGATCGATCAAAAAGTAATCGGGGTGAACCGTCAGCACGTCCGGGTTCTTGCCTTCTGTGATCTCGCG
GTACATCCAATCAGCTAGCTCGATCTCGATGTACTCCGGCCGCCCGGTTTCGCTCTTTACGATCTTGTAG
CGGCTAATCAAGGCTTCACCCTCGGATACCGTCACCAGGCGGCCGTTCTTGGCCTTCTTCGTACGCTGCA
TGGCAACGTGCGTGGTGTTTAACCGAATGCAGGTTTCTACCAGGTCGTCTTTCTGCTTTCCGCCATCGGC
TCGCCGGCAGAACTTGAGTACGTCCGCAACGTGTGGACGGAACACGCGGCCGGGCTTGTCTCCCTTCCCT
TCCCGGTATCGGTTCATGGATTCGGTTAGATGGGAAACCGCCATCAGTACCAGGTCGTAATCCCACACAC
TGGCCATGCCGGCCGGCCCTGCGGAAACCTCTACGTGCCCGTCTGGAAGCTCGTAGCGGATCACCTCGCC
AGCTCGTCGGTCACGCTTCGACAGACGGAAAACGGCCACGTCCATGATGCTGCGACTATCGCGGGTGCCC
ACGTCATAGAGCATCGGAACGAAAAAATCTGGTTGCTCGTCGCCCTTGGGCGGCTTCCTAATCGACGACG
CACCGGCTGCCGGCGGTTGCCGGGATTCTTTGCGGATTCGATCAGCGGCCGCTTGCCACGATTCACCGGG
GCGTGCTTCTGCCTCGATGCGTTGCCGCTGGGCGGCCTGCGCGGCCTTCAACTTCTCCACCAGGTCATCA
CCCAGCGCCGCGCCGATTTGTACCGGGCCGGATGGTTTGCGACCGCTCACGCCGATTCCTCGGGCTTGGG
GGTTCCAGTGCCATTGCAGGGCCGGCAGACAACCCAGCCGCTTACGCCTGGCCAACCGCCCGTTCCTCCA
CACATGGGGCATTCCACGGCGTCGGTGCCTGGTTGTTCTTGATTTTCCATGCCGCCTCCTTTAGCCGCTA
AAATTCATCTACTCATTTATTCATTTGCTCATTTACTCTGGTAGCTGCGCGATGTATTCAGATAGCAGCT
CGGTAATGGTCTTGCCTTGGCGTACCGCGTACATCTTCAGCTTGGTGTGATCCTCCGCCGGCAACTGAAA
GTTGACCCGCTTCATGGCTGGCGTGTCTGCCAGGCTGGCCAACGTTGCAGCCTTGCTGCTGCGTGCGCTC
GGACGGCCGGCACTTAGCGTGTTTGTGCTTTTGCTCATTTTCTCTTTACCTCATTAACTCAAATGAGTTT
TGATTTAATTTCAGCGGCCAGCGCCTGGACCTCGCGGGCAGCGTCGCCCTCGGGTTCTGATTCAAGAACG
GTTGTGCCGGCGGCGGCAGTGCCTGGGTAGCTCACGCGCTGCGTGATACGGGACTCAAGAATGGGCAGCT
CGTACCCGGCCAGCGCCTCGGCAACCTCACCGCCGATGCGCGTGCCTTTGAT
Features (pLannotate 1.2.2; 17 found; start..end, strand, type, name):
    735..759     -  misc_feature   RB T-DNA repeat: right border repeat from nopaline C58 T-DNA
    826..1533    -  terminator     OCS terminator: octopine synthase terminator
   1544..1906    -  CDS            CRE18 (fragment): CRE18_PHYIT - Experimental evidence at transcript level: Swiss-Prot protein existence level 2. Effector that is involved in host plant infection. Contributes to virulence during the early infection stage, by inhibiting plant defense responses induced by both PAMP-triggered immunity (PTI) and effector-triggered immunity (ETI). From Phytophthora infestans (strain T30-4) (Potato late blight fungus).
   1918..1971    -  misc_feature   TMV Ω: translational enhancer from the tobacco mosaic virus 5'-leader sequence (Gallie et al., 1988)
   2000..2345    -  promoter       CaMV 35S promoter: strong constitutive promoter from cauliflower mosaic virus
   2002..2048    -  promoter       minimal CaMV 35S promoter: minimal 35S promoter from cauliflower mosaic virus
   2529..3335    -  CDS            IBMP_CAMVB (fragment): Experimental evidence at protein level: Swiss-Prot protein existence level 1. Enhances the ribosomal termination-reinitiation event leading to the translation of major open reading frames on the polycistronic viral RNAs. From Cauliflower mosaic virus (strain Bari 1) (CaMV).
   3378..3630    -  terminator     NOS terminator: nopaline synthase terminator and poly(A) signal
   3661..4209    -  CDS            bar: PAT_STRHY - Experimental evidence at protein level: Swiss-Prot protein existence level 1. Inactivates phosphinothricin (PPT) by transfer of an acetyl group from acetyl CoA. Can also acetylate demethylphosphinothricin but not PTT or glutamate. This enzyme is an effector of phosphinothricin tripeptide (PTT or bialaphos) resistance. From Streptomyces hygroscopicus. Introduced by genetic manipulation and expressed in glufosinate-tolerant maize by Dekalb Genetics.
   4230..4412    -  promoter       NOS promoter: nopaline synthase promoter NOS promoter
   4607..4631    -  misc_feature   LB T-DNA repeat: left border repeat from nopaline C58 T-DNA
   4767..5355    -  rep_origin     ori: high-copy-number ColE1/pMB1/pBR322/pUC origin of replication
   5526..6320    -  CDS            KanR: aminoglycoside phosphotransferase; aphA-3; confers resistance to kanamycin
   6321..6425    -  promoter       AmpR promoter: bla
   6487..6681    -  rep_origin     pVS1 oriV: origin of replication for the Pseudomonas plasmid pVS1 (Heeb et al., 2000)
   6747..7820    -  CDS            pVS1 RepA: replication protein from the Pseudomonas plasmid pVS1 (Heeb et al., 2000)
   8249..426     -  CDS            pVS1 StaA (across the origin): stability protein from the Pseudomonas plasmid pVS1 (Heeb et al., 2000)
