[The description below was written by a language model from this plasmid's Addgene catalogue record and pLannotate feature annotations shown in this document.]
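Description:
pICSL86977OD:PITG_23226 is a binary plant expression plasmid built on the pICSL86977OD backbone, designed to be moved into Agrobacterium and used for transient expression of a Phytophthora infestans protein in plant tissue by agro-infiltration. For propagation in E. coli it carries a high-copy ColE1/pUC-type origin and a kanamycin resistance gene (an aminoglycoside phosphotransferase driven by the bla promoter). Maintenance in Agrobacterium is provided by the pVS1 replicon, comprising the oriV, the RepA replication protein and the StaA stability protein.

Between the nopaline-type left and right T-DNA border repeats sit two expression units. The payload unit places the insert, PITG_23226 from P. infestans strain T30-4, under the constitutive CaMV 35S promoter, followed by the tobacco mosaic virus Ω leader as a translational enhancer, and terminated by the octopine synthase terminator. The annotation matches the coding region to a fragment of CRE18, an effector reported to contribute to virulence by suppressing both PAMP-triggered and effector-triggered immunity. No epitope tag or reporter is annotated. A CaMV-derived stretch upstream of the annotated promoter, flagged as a fragment of a viral protein, probably reflects extended 35S upstream sequence rather than an intended gene. The second unit is a plant selection cassette in which the NOS promoter and NOS terminator flank bar, encoding phosphinothricin acetyltransferase for Basta (glufosinate) resistance.

The sequenced record is slightly shorter than the listed empty-backbone size, which may reflect replacement of a cloning cassette by the small insert, although the cloning sites are not recorded. The associated work concerns pathogen effectors that counteract plant NLR immune receptor networks, consistent with use in in planta effector assays.
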