Addgene plasmid #173564: pICSL86977OD:PITG_23226
Purpose: This is a binary plasmid that can be transferred into Agrobacterium and used to transiently express the protein encoded by the insert in plants by agro-infiltration.
Depositing lab: Sophien Kamoun. Depositing organization: Sainsbury Laboratory, Norwich. Publication: Plant pathogens convergently evolved to counteract redundant nodes of an NLR immune receptor network. Derevnina L, Contreras MP, Adachi H, Upson J, Vergara Cruces A, Xie R, Sklenar J, Menke FLH, Mugford ST, MacLean D, Ma W, Hogenhout SA, Goverse A, Maqbool A, Wu CH, Kamoun S. PLoS Biol. 2021 Aug 23;19(8):e3001136. doi: 10.1371/journal.pbio.3001136. PubMed 34424903.
Backbone
  Vector backbone: pICSL86977OD
  Backbone manufacturer: Youles SynBio plasmids
  Backbone size w/o insert (bp): 8685
  Vector type: Plant Expression
  Selectable markers: Basta
Growth in bacteria
  Bacterial resistance: Kanamycin, 50 μg/mL
  Growth temperature: 37°C
  Growth strain: DH5alpha
  Copy number: High Copy
Gene/Insert
  Gene/Insert name: PITG_23226_T30-4
  Species: Phytophthora infestans
  Promoter: 35S
  Cloning method: Restriction Enzyme; 5′ cloning site unknown (unknown if destroyed); 3′ cloning site unknown (unknown if destroyed)
Terms and licenses: Academic/Nonprofit Terms; Industry Terms: Not Available to Industry
How to cite: pICSL86977OD:PITG_23226 was a gift from Sophien Kamoun (Addgene plasmid # 173564 ; http://n2t.net/addgene:173564 ; RRID:Addgene_173564)
